>Addgene plasmid #146728 | pETM-60-DmAgo1_572-984-optim_K | depositor full sequence | sequence record 289174 | Full Sequence
TGGCGAATGGG
[124 nt withheld, positions 12-135]
C
[91 nt withheld, positions 137-227]
A
[49 nt withheld, positions 229-277]
CCTTTGACGTTGGAGTCCACGTTCTTT
[37 nt withheld, positions 305-341]
ACCCTATCTCGGTCTATTCTTTTGATTTATAAGGGATTTTGCCGATTTCGGCCTATTGGTTAAAAAATGA
GCTGATTTAACAAAAATTTAACGCGAATTTTAACAAAATATTAACGTTTACAATTTCAGGTGGCACTTTT
CGGGGAAATGTGCGCGGAACCCCTATTTGTTTATTTTTCTAAATACATTCAAATATGTATCCGCTCATGA
ATTAATTCTTAGAAAAACTCATCGAGCATCAAATGAAACTGCAATTTATTCATATCAGGATTATCAATAC
CATATTTTTGAAAAAGCCGTTTCTGTAATGAAGGAGAAAACTCACCGAGGCAGTTCCATAGGATGGCAAG
ATCCTGGTATCGGTCTGCGATTCCGACTCGTCCAACATCAATACAACCTATTAATTTCCCCTCGTCAAAA
ATAAGGTTATCAAGTGAGAAATCACCATGAGTGACGACTGAATCCGGTGAGAATGGCAAAAGTTTATGCA
TTTCTTTCCAGACTTGTTCAACAGGCCAGCCATTACGCTCGTCATCAAAATCACTCGCATCAACCAAACC
GTTATTCATTCGTGATTGCGCCTGAGCGAGACGAAATACGCGATCGCTGTTAAAAGGACAATTACAAACA
GGAATCGAATGCAACCGGCGCAGGAACACTGCCAGCGCATCAACAATATTTTCACCTGAATCAGGATATT
CTTCTAATACCTGGAATGCTGTTTTCCCGGGGATCGCAGTGGTGAGTAACCATGCATCATCAGGAGTACG
GATAAAATGCTTGATGGTCGGAAGAGGCATAAATTCCGTCAGCCAGTTTAGTCTGACCATCTCATCTGTA
ACATCATTGGCAACGCTACCTTTGCCATGTTTCAGAAACAACTCTGGCGCATCGGGCTTCCCATACAATC
GATAGATTGTCGCACCTGATTGCCCGACATTATCGCGAGCCCATTTATACCCATATAAATCAGCATCCAT
GTTGGAATTTAATCGCGGCCTAGAGCAAGACGTTTCCCGTTGAATATGGCTCATAACACCCCTTGTATTA
CTGTTTATGTAAGCAGACAGTTTTATTGTTCATGACCAAAATCCCTTAACGTGAGTTTTCGTTCCACTGA
GCGTCAGACCCCGTAGAAAAGATCAAAGGATCTTCTTGAGATCCTTTTTTTCTGCGCGTAATCTGCTGCT
TGCAAACAAAAAAACCACCGCTACCAGCGGTGGTTTGTTTGCCGGATCAAGAGCTACCAACTCTTTTTCC
GAAGGTAACTGGCTTCAGCAGAGCGCAGATACCAAATACTGTCCTTCTAGTGTAGCCGTAGTTAGGCCAC
CACTTCAAGAACTCTGTAGCACCGCCTACATACCTCGCTCTGCTAATCCTGTTACCAGTGGCTGCTGCCA
GTGGCGATAAGTCGTGTCTTACCGGGTTGGACTCAAGACGATAGTTACCGGATAAGGCGCAGCGGTCGGG
CTGAACGGGGGGTTCGTGCACACAGCCCAGCTTGGAGCGAACGACCTACACCGAACTGAGATACCTACAG
CGTGAGCTATGAGAAAGCGCCACGCTTCCCGAAGGGAGAAAGGCGGACAGGTATCCGGTAAGCGGCAGGG
TCGGAACAGGAGAGCGCACGAGGGAGCTTCCAGGGGGAAACGCCTGGTATCTTTATAGTCCTGTCGGGTT
TCGCCACCTCTGACTTGAGCGTCGATTTTTGTGATGCTCGTCAGGGGGGCGGAGCCTATGGAAAAACGCC
AGCAACGCGGCCTTTTTACGGTTCCTGGCCTTTTGCTGGCCTTTTGCTCACATGTTCTTTCCTGCGTTAT
CCCCTGATTCTGTGGATAACCGTATTACCGCCTTTGAGTGAGCTGATACCGCTCGCCGCAGCCGAACGAC
CGAGCGCAGCGAGTCAGTGAGCGAGGAAGCGGAAGAGCGCCTGATGCGGTATTTTCTCCTTACGCATCTG
TGCGGTATTTCACACCGCATATATGGTGCACTCTCAGTACAATCTGCTCTGATGCCGCATAGTTAAGCCA
GTATACACTCCGCTATCGCTACGTGACTGGGTCATGGCTGCGCCCCGACACCCGCCAACACCCGCTGACG
CGCCCTGACGGGCTTGTCTGCTCCCGGCATCCGCTTACAGACAAGCTGTGACCGTCTCCGGGAGCTGCAT
GTGTCAGAGGTTTTCACCGTCATCACCGAAACGCGCGAGGCAGCTGCGGTAAAGCTCATCAGCGTGGTCG
TGAAGCGATTCACAGATGTCTGCCTGTTCATCCGCGTCCAGCTCGTTGAGTTTCTCCAGAAGCGTTAATG
TCTGGCTTCTGATAAAGCGGGCCATGTTAAGGGCGGTTTTTTCCTGTTTGGTCACTGATGCCTCCGTGTA
AGGGGGATTTCTGTTCATGGGGGTAATGATACCGATGAAACGAGAGAGGATGCTCACGATACGGGTTACT
GATGATGAACATGCCCGGTTACTGGAACGTTGTGAGGGTAAACAACTGGCGGTATGGATGCGGCGGGACC
AGAGAAAAATCACTCAGGGTCAATGCCAGCGCTTCGTTAATACAGATGTAGGTGTTCCACAGGGTAGCCA
GCAGCATCCTGCGATGCAGATCCGGAACATAATGGTGCAGGGCGCTGACTTCCGCGTTTCCAGACTTTAC
GAAACACGGAAACCGAAGACCATTCATGTTGTTGCTCAGGTCGCAGACGTTTTGCAGCAGCAGTCGCTTC
ACGTTCGCTCGCGTATCGGTGATTCATTCTGCTAACCAGTAAGGCAACCCCGCCAGCCTAGCCGGGTCCT
CAACGACAGGAGCACGATCATGCGCACCCGTGGGGCCGCCATGCCGGCGATAATGGCCTGCTTCTCGCCG
AAACGTTTGGTGGCGGGACCAGTGACGAAGGCTTGAGCGAGGGCGTGCAAGATTCCGAATACCGCAAGCG
ACAGGCCGATCATCGTCGCGCTCCAGCGAAAGCGGTCCTCGCCGAAAATGACCCAGAGCGCTGCCGGCAC
CTGTCCTACGAGTTGCATGATAAAGAAGACAGTCATAAGTGCGGCGACGATAGTCATGCCCCGCGCCCAC
CGGAAGGAGCTGACTGGGTTGAAGGCTCTCAAGGGCATCGGTCGAGATCCCGGTGCCTAATGAGTGAGCT
AACTTACATTAATTGCGTTGCGCTCACTGCCCGCTTTCCAGTCGGGAAACCTGTCGTGCCAGCTGCATTA
ATGAATCGGCCAACGCGCGGGGAGAGGCGGTTTGCGTATTGGGCGCCAGGGTGGTTTTTCTTTTCACCAG
TGAGACGGGCAACAGCTGATTGCCCTTCACCGCCTGGCCCTGAGAGAGTTGCAGCAAGCGGTCCACGCTG
GTTTGCCCCAGCAGGCGAAAATCCTGTTTGATGGTGGTTAACGGCGGGATATAACATGAGCTGTCTTCGG
TATCGTCGTATCCCACTACCGAGATATCCGCACCAACGCGCAGCCCGGACTCGGTAATGGCGCGCATTGC
GCCCAGCGCCATCTGATCGTTGGCAACCAGCATCGCAGTGGGAACGATGCCCTCATTCAGCATTTGCATG
GTTTGTTGAAAACCGGACATGGCACTCCAGTCGCCTTCCCGTTCCGCTATCGGCTGAATTTGATTGCGAG
TGAGATATTTATGCCAGCCAGCCAGACGCAGACGCGCCGAGACAGAACTTAATGGGCCCGCTAACAGCGC
GATTTGCTGGTGACCCAATGCGACCAGATGCTCCACGCCCAGTCGCGTACCGTCTTCATGGGAGAAAATA
ATACTGTTGATGGGTGTCTGGTCAGAGACATCAAGAAATAACGCCGGAACATTAGTGCAGGCAGCTTCCA
CAGCAATGGCATCCTGGTCATCCAGCGGATAGTTAATGATCAGCCCACTGACGCGTTGCGCGAGAAGATT
GTGCACCGCCGCTTTACAGGCTTCGACGCCGCTTCGTTCTACCATCGACACCACCACGCTGGCACCCAGT
TGATCGGCGCGAGATTTAATCGCCGCGACAATTTGCGACGGCGCGTGCAGGGCCAGACTGGAGGTGGCAA
CGCCAATCAGCAACGACTGTTTGCCCGCCAGTTGTTGTGCCACGCGGTTGGGAATGTAATTCAGCTCCGC
CATCGCCGCTTCCACTTTTTCCCGCGTTTTCGCAGAAACGTGGCTGGCCTGGTTCACCACGCGGGAAACG
GTCTGATAAGAGACACCGGCATACTCTGCGACATCGTATAACGTTACTGGTTTCACATTCACCACCCTGA
ATTGACTCTCTTCCGGGCGCTATCATGCCATACCGCGAAAGGTTTTGCGCCATTCGATGGTGTCCGGGAT
CTCGACGCTCTCCCTTATGCGACTCCTGCATTAGGAAGCAGCCCAGTAGTAGGTTGAGGCCGTTGAGCAC
CGCCGCCGCAAGGAATGGTGCATGCAAGGAGATGGCGCCCAACAGTCCCCCGGCCACGGGGCCTGCCACC
ATACCCACGCCGAAACAAGCGCTCATGAGCCCGAAGTGGCGAGCCCGATCTTCCCCATCGGTGATGTCGG
CGATATAGGCGCCAGCAACCGCACCTGTGGCGCCGGTGATGCCGGCCACGATGCGTCCGGCGTAGAGGAT
CGAGATCTCGATCCCGCGAAATTAATACGACTCACTATAGGGGAATTGTGAGCGGATAACAATTCCCCTC
TAGAAATAATTTTGTTTAACTTTAAGAAGGAGATATACCATGAAAGAAATTTTGGCTGTAGTTGAAGCCG
TATCCAATGAAAAGGCGCTACCTCGCGAGAAGATTTTCGAAGCATTGGAAAGCGCGCTGGCGACAGCAAC
AAAGAAAAAATATGAACAAGAGATCGACGTCCGCGTACAGATCGATCGCAAAAGCGGTGATTTTGACACT
TTCCGTCGCTGGTTAGTTGTTGATGAAGTCACCCAGCCGACCAAGGAAATCACCCTTGAAGCCGCACGTT
ATGAAGATGAAAGCCTGAACCTGGGCGATTACGTTGAAGATCAGATTGAGTCTGTTACCTTTGACCGTAT
CACTACCCAGACGGCAAAACAGGTTATCGTGCAGAAAGTGCGTGAAGCCGAACGTGCGATGGTGGTTGAT
CAGTTCCGTGAACACGAAGGTGAAATCATCACCGGCGTGGTGAAAAAAGTAAACCGCGACAACATCTCTC
TGGATCTGGGCAACAACGCTGAAGCCGTGATCCTGCGCGAAGATATGCTGCCGCGTGAAAACTTCCGCCC
TGGCGACCGCGTTCGTGGCGTGCTCTATTCCGTTCGCCCGGAAGCGCGTGGCGCGCAACTGTTCGTCACT
CGTTCCAAGCCGGAAATGCTGATCGAACTGTTCCGTATTGAAGTGCCAGAAATCGGCGAAGAAGTGATTG
AAATTAAAGCAGCGGCTCGCGATCCGGGTTCTCGTGCGAAAATCGCGGTGAAAACCAACGATAAACGTAT
CGATCCGGTAGGTGCTTGCGTAGGTATGCGTGGCGCGCGTGTTCAGGCGGTGTCTACTGAACTGGGTGGC
GAGCGTATCGATATCGTCCTGTGGGATGATAACCCGGCGCAGTTCGTGATTAACGCAATGGCACCGGCAG
ACGTTGCTTCTATCGTGGTGGATGAAGATAAACACACTATGGACATCGCCGTTGAAGCCGGTAATCTGGC
GCAGGCGATTGGCCGTAACGGTCAGAACGTGCGTCTGGCTTCGCAACTGAGCGGTTGGGAACTCAACGTG
ATGACCGTTGACGACCTGCAAGCTAAGCATCAGGCGGAAGCGCACGCAGCGATCGACACCTTCACCAAAT
ATCTCGACATCGACGAAGACTTCGCGACTGTTCTGGTAGAAGAAGGCTTCTCGACGCTGGAAGAATTGGC
CTATGTGCCGATGAAAGAGCTGTTGGAAATCGAAGGCCTTGATGAGCCGACCGTTGAAGCACTGCGCGAG
CGTGCTAAAAATGCACTGGCCACCATTGCACAGGCCCAGGAAGAAAGCCTCGGTGATAACAAACCGGCTG
ACGATCTGCTGAACCTTGAAGGGGTAGATCGTGATTTGGCATTCAAACTGGCCGCCCGTGGCGTTTGTAC
GCTGGAAGATCTCGCCGAACAGGGCATTGATGATCTGGCTGATATCGAAGGGTTGACCGACGAAAAAGCC
GGAGCACTGATTATGGCTGCCCGTAATATTTGCTGGTTCGGTGACGAAGCGACTAGTGGTTCTGGTCATC
ACCATCACCATCACTCCGCGGGTGAGAATCTTTATTTTCAGGGCGCCATGGCAATTCGTATTTGGGCAAT
TGCATGTTTTGCACCGCAGCGTACCGTTCGTGAAGATGCACTGCGTAATTTTACCCAGCAGCTGCAGAAA
ATTAGCAATGATGCAGGTATGCCGATTATTGGTCAGCCGTGTTTTTGTAAATATGCAACCGGTCCGGATC
AGGTTGAACCGATGTTTCGTTATCTGAAAATTACCTTTCCGGGTCTGCAGCTGGTTGTTGTTGTTCTGCC
TGGTAAAACACCGGTTTATGCCGAAGTTAAACGTGTTGGTGATACCGTTCTGGGTATGGCAACCCAGTGT
GTTCAGGCAAAAAATGTGAATAAAACCAGTCCGCAGACCCTGAGCAATCTGTGTCTGAAAATTAATGTGA
AACTGGGTGGCATTAATAGCATTCTGGTTCCGAGCATTCGTCCGAAAGTTTTTAATGAACCGGTGATTTT
TCTGGGTGCAGATGTTACCCATCCACCTGCAGGCGATAATAAAAAACCGAGCATTGCAGCAGTTGTTGGT
AGCATGGATGCACATCCGAGCCGTTATGCAGCAACAGTTCGTGTTCAGCAGCATCGTCAAGAAATTATTC
AAGAACTGAGCAGCATGGTTCGTGAACTGCTGATTATGTTTTATAAAAGCACCGGTGGCTATAAACCGCA
TCGTATTATTCTGTATCGTGATGGTGTTAGCGAAGGTCAGTTTCCGCATGTTCTGCAGCATGAACTGACC
GCAATTCGTGAAGCATGTATTAAACTGGAACCGGAATATCGTCCGGGTATTACCTTTATTGTTGTGCAGA
AACGTCATCATACCCGTCTGTTTTGTGCCGAAAAAAAAGAACAGAGCGGTAAAAGCGGTAATATTCCGGC
AGGCACCACCGTTGATGTTGGTATTACCCATCCGACCGAATTTGATTTTTATCTGTGTAGCCATCAGGGT
ATTCAGGGCACCAGCCGTCCGAGCCATTATCATGTTCTGTGGGATGATAATCATTTTGATTCCGATGAAC
TGCAGTGTCTGACCTATCAGCTGTGTCATACCTATGTGCGTTGTACCCGTAGCGTTAGCATTCCGGCACC
GGCATATTATGCACATCTGGTTGCATTTCGTGCACGTTATCATCTGGTGGAAAAAGAACATGATAGCGGT
GAAGGTAGCCATCAGAGCGGTTGTAGCGAAGATCGTACACCGGGTGCAATGGCACGTGCAATTACCGTTC
ATGCAGATACCAAAAAAGTGATGTATTTTGCCTAAGCGGCCGCACTCGAGCACCACCACCACCACCACTG
AGATCCGGCTGCTAACAAAGCCCGAAAGGAAGCTGAGTTGGCTGCTGCCACCGCTGAGCAATAACTAGCA
TAACCCCTTGGGGCCTCTAAACGGGTCTTGAGGGGTTTTTTGCTGAAAGGAGGAACTATATCCGGAT
Features (pLannotate 1.2.2; 21 found; start..end, strand, type, name):
     12..467     +  rep_origin     f1 ori (sequence partly withheld): f1 bacteriophage origin of replication; arrow indicates direction of (+) strand synthesis
    494..551     +  promoter       AmpR promoter (fragment): bla
    560..1375    -  CDS            KanR: aminoglycoside phosphotransferase; aph(3')-Ia; confers resistance to kanamycin in bacteria or G418 (Geneticin®) in eukaryotes
   1497..2085    +  rep_origin     ori: high-copy-number ColE1/pMB1/pBR322/pUC origin of replication
   2271..2413    -  misc_feature   bom: basis of mobility region from pBR322
   2515..2706    -  CDS            rop: Rop protein, which maintains plasmids at low copy number; rop
   2723..3103    +  CDS            YPB1_ECOLX: Protein predicted: Swiss-Prot protein existence level 4. From Escherichia coli.
   3175..3466    -  CDS            TcR (fragment): tetracycline efflux protein; tet; confers resistance to tetracycline
   3481..3502    -  protein_bind   CAP binding site: CAP binding activates transcription in the presence of cAMP. E. coli catabolite activator protein
   3515..4597    -  CDS            lacI: lac repressor; lacI; The lac repressor binds to the lac operator to inhibit transcription in E. coli. This inhibition can be relieved by adding lactose or isopropyl-β-D-thiogalactopyranoside (IPTG).
   4598..4675    -  promoter       lacI promoter: lacI
   4683..4962    -  CDS            TcR (fragment): tetracycline efflux protein; tet; confers resistance to tetracycline
   4984..5002    +  promoter       T7 promoter: promoter for bacteriophage T7 RNA polymerase
   5003..5027    +  protein_bind   lac operator: The lac repressor binds to the lac operator to inhibit transcription in E. coli. This inhibition can be relieved by adding lactose or isopropyl-β-D-thiogalactopyranoside (IPTG). lac repressor encoded by lacI
   5042..5064    +  RBS            RBS: efficient ribosome binding site from bacteriophage T7 gene 10 (Olins and Rangwala, 1989)
   5074..6552    +  CDS            NusA: transcription elongation protein (N utilization substance protein A); nusA; highly soluble in E. coli
   6568..6585    +  CDS            7xHis (fragment): 6xHis affinity tag
   6598..7863    +  CDS            AGO2 (fragment): AGO2_RABIT - Also known as EIF2C2. Experimental evidence at protein level: Swiss-Prot protein existence level 1. Required for RNA-mediated gene silencing (RNAi) by the RNA- induced silencing complex (RISC). The 'minimal RISC' appears to include AGO2 bound to a short guide RNA such as a microRNA (miRNA) or short interfering RNA (siRNA). These guide RNAs direct RISC to complementary mRNAs that are targets for RISC-mediated gene silencing. The precise mechanism of gene silencing depends on the degree of complementarity between the miRNA or siRNA and its target. Binding of RISC to a perfectly comp
   7882..7899    +  CDS            9xHis (fragment): 9xHis affinity tag
   7909..7958    +  CDS            SET1 (fragment): solubility-enhancement tag derived from T7 phage gene 10B
   7966..8013    +  terminator     T7 terminator: transcription terminator for bacteriophage T7 RNA polymerase
