[The description below was written by a language model from this plasmid's Addgene catalogue record and pLannotate feature annotations shown in this document.]
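Description:
pETM-60-DmAgo1_572-984-optim_K is an 8,038 nt bacterial expression plasmid for producing a C-terminal fragment (residues 572–984) of Drosophila melanogaster Argonaute 1 in E. coli. The catalogue lists the backbone as unknown, although the name and feature layout point to a pET-style pETM-60 vector. It carries a ColE1/pBR322-type origin together with the bom region and the rop gene, which keeps copy number low, in agreement with the catalogue's low-copy designation. An f1 origin is also present. Selection is by kanamycin through an aph(3')-Ia resistance gene. Short tetracycline-resistance fragments flanking the lacI region appear to be non-functional pBR322 remnants.

Expression is driven by a T7 promoter with an adjacent lac operator and the T7 gene 10 ribosome binding site, and it ends at a T7 terminator. The plasmid-borne lacI gene supplies the repressor, so transcription is IPTG-inducible in hosts that provide T7 RNA polymerase. The open reading frame begins with NusA, a highly soluble E. coli protein used as a solubility-enhancing fusion partner. NusA is followed by a 6xHis tag and then the AGO1 coding segment, which the depositor notes was codon-optimised for E. coli. The automated annotation labels this roughly 1.27 kb insert as a rabbit AGO2 fragment, which most likely reflects homology among Argonaute proteins rather than its actual origin. Further histidine-tag and SET1-like matches are annotated downstream of the insert, but the record does not show whether they are in frame and translated. No protease cleavage site between the tags and the insert is annotated. The construct suits recombinant production and affinity purification of this AGO1 region, for example for biochemical or structural work. The deposited sequence may be theoretical rather than verified.
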