Addgene plasmid #146728: pETM-60-DmAgo1_572-984-optim_K
Purpose: Bacterial Expression of DmAgo1_572-984-optim
Depositing lab: Elisa Izaurralde. Depositing organization: Max Planck Institute for Developmental Biology.
Backbone
  Vector backbone: Unknown
  Vector type: Bacterial Expression
Growth in bacteria
  Bacterial resistance: Kanamycin, 50 μg/mL
  Growth temperature: 37°C
  Growth strain: DH5alpha
  Copy number: Low Copy
Gene/Insert
  Gene/Insert name: DmAgo1_572-984-optim
  Species: D. melanogaster (fly)
  Entrez Gene: AGO1 (a.k.a. Dmel_CG6671, AGO-1, Ago, Ago-1, Ago1, Agp1, CG6671, Dm Ago1, DmAgo1, Dmel\CG6671, MRE20, ago-1, ago1, ago1-1, anon-WO0257455.29, argonaute1, dAGO1, dAgo1, dmAgo1, l(2)04845, l(2)4845, l(2)k00208, l(2)k08121)
  Cloning method: Unknown
Terms and licenses: Academic/Nonprofit Terms; Industry Terms: Not Available to Industry
Depositor comments: Dm AGO1 with optimized codon usage for expression in E. coli Plasmids from this collection were made available to the research community and donated after the lab closed. Please note that the sequence provided by the depositing laboratory may be theoretical/predicted or based on Sanger sequencing results. There may be discrepancies between sequencing results obtained by Addgene and the depositor sequence. If an Addgene verified sequence is not available, please contact before placing your order to request that our lab fully sequence the plasmid.
How to cite: pETM-60-DmAgo1_572-984-optim_K was a gift from Elisa Izaurralde (Addgene plasmid # 146728 ; http://n2t.net/addgene:146728 ; RRID:Addgene_146728)
